Addgene plasmid #50054: pLYS5-MCU-Flag
Purpose: Expression of human MCU in mammalian cells
Depositing lab: Vamsi Mootha. Depositing organization: Massachusetts General Hospital. Publication: EMRE is an Essential Component of the Mitochondrial Calcium Uniporter Complex. Sancak Y, Markhard AL, Kitami T, Kovacs-Bogdan E, Kamer KJ, Udeshi ND, Carr SA, Chaudhuri D, Clapham DE, Li AA, Calvo SE, Goldberger O, Mootha VK. Science. 2013 Nov 14. 10.1126/science.1242993 PubMed 24231807.
Backbone
  Vector backbone: pLYS5
  Backbone size w/o insert (bp): 8062
  Total vector size (bp): 9115
  Modifications to backbone: Flag tag C-terminal
  Vector type: Mammalian Expression
  Selectable markers: Hygromycin
Growth in bacteria
  Bacterial resistance: Ampicillin, 100 μg/mL
  Growth temperature: 37°C
  Growth strain: XL10 Gold
  Copy number: Low Copy
Gene/Insert
  Gene/Insert name: MCU-Flag
  Species: H. sapiens (human)
  Insert size (bp): 1053
  GenBank ID: NM_138357
  Entrez Gene: MCU (a.k.a. C10orf42, CCDC109A, HsMCU)
  Tag / fusion protein: Flag (C terminal on backbone)
  Cloning method: Restriction Enzyme; 5′ cloning site Nhe1 (not destroyed); 3′ cloning site Xba1 (not destroyed)
  Sequencing primers: 5′ CMV-F; 3′ custom
Terms and licenses: Academic/Nonprofit Terms; Industry Terms: Not Available to Industry
How to cite: pLYS5-MCU-Flag was a gift from Vamsi Mootha (Addgene plasmid # 50054 ; http://n2t.net/addgene:50054 ; RRID:Addgene_50054)
