[The description below was written by a language model from this plasmid's Addgene catalogue record and pLannotate feature annotations shown in this document.]
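Description:
pLYS5-MCU-Flag is a 9.1 kb mammalian expression plasmid that carries the human mitochondrial calcium uniporter (MCU) coding sequence with a C-terminal FLAG epitope. The catalogue lists it only as a mammalian expression vector. The feature table, however, shows the architecture of a third-generation, self-inactivating HIV-1 lentiviral transfer vector. An RSV promoter drives a truncated 5' LTR, which is followed by the Ψ packaging signal with a partial gag region and the Rev response element, and the viral unit ends in a ΔU3 3' LTR with a downstream SV40 polyadenylation signal. A cPPT/CTS element is also present, here annotated downstream of the MCU-Flag cassette rather than ahead of it. This layout implies that the payload can be delivered either by direct transfection or by packaging into lentiviral particles for stable integration.

Within the viral unit, the CMV enhancer and promoter drive the roughly 1.05 kb MCU open reading frame, which was cloned between NheI and XbaI sites. The FLAG tag is supplied in frame by the backbone, allowing detection or immunoprecipitation of the protein. A mouse PGK promoter then expresses a hygromycin resistance gene for selecting transduced or transfected cells. A short U6 promoter fragment lies just upstream of the CMV enhancer and appears to be a remnant of the parental backbone. In bacteria the plasmid is maintained through a ColE1/pUC-type origin and ampicillin resistance; the feature table calls this origin high-copy, although the record lists the plasmid as low copy. An f1 origin, an SV40 origin and lac-derived fragments are also present. The associated publication concerns the composition of the mitochondrial calcium uniporter complex, consistent with use for expressing tagged MCU in human cells.
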