Features (pLannotate 1.2.2; 29 found; start..end, strand, type, name):
    131..334     +  promoter       CMV promoter: human cytomegalovirus (CMV) immediate early promoter
    429..1415    +  CDS            MCU (fragment): MCU_HUMAN - Also known as C10orf42 From Homo sapiens (Human).
   1452..1475    +  CDS            FLAG: FLAG® epitope tag, followed by an enterokinase cleavage site
   1526..1643    +  misc_feature   cPPT/CTS: central polypurine tract and central termination sequence of HIV-1
   1907..2202    +  promoter       PGK promoter (fragment): mouse phosphoglycerate kinase 1 promoter
   2220..3246    +  CDS            HygR (fragment): aminoglycoside phosphotransferase from E. coli; aph(4)-Ia; confers resistance to hygromycin
   3559..3621    +  CDS            nef (fragment): NEF_HV1Z2 - Experimental evidence at protein level: Swiss-Prot protein existence level 1. Extracellular Nef protein targets CD4(+) T-lymphocytes for apoptosis by interacting with CXCR4 surface receptors. From Human immunodeficiency virus type 1 group M subtype D (isolate Z2/CDC-Z34) (HIV-1).
   3623..3856    +  LTR            3' LTR (ΔU3): self-inactivating 3' long terminal repeat (LTR) from HIV-1
   3928..4049    +  polyA_signal   SV40 poly(A) signal: SV40 polyadenylation signal
   4089..4224    +  rep_origin     SV40 ori: SV40 origin of replication
   4245..4263    -  promoter       T7 promoter: promoter for bacteriophage T7 RNA polymerase
   4271..4426    +  CDS            lacZα (fragment): LacZα fragment of β-galactosidase; lacZ fragment
   4431..4859    +  rep_origin     f1 ori (sequence partly withheld): f1 bacteriophage origin of replication; arrow indicates direction of (+) strand synthesis
   4912..5016    +  promoter       AmpR promoter: bla
   5017..5877    +  CDS            AmpR: β-lactamase; bla; confers resistance to ampicillin, carbenicillin, and related antibiotics
   6048..6636    +  rep_origin     ori: high-copy-number ColE1/pMB1/pBR322/pUC origin of replication
   6819..6911    +  CDS            lacI (fragment): lac repressor; lacI; The lac repressor binds to the lac operator to inhibit transcription in E. coli. This inhibition can be relieved by adding lactose or isopropyl-β-D-thiogalactopyranoside (IPTG).
   6924..6945    +  protein_bind   CAP binding site: CAP binding activates transcription in the presence of cAMP. E. coli catabolite activator protein
   6960..6990    +  promoter       lac promoter: promoter for the E. coli lac operon
   6998..7014    +  protein_bind   lac operator: The lac repressor binds to the lac operator to inhibit transcription in E. coli. This inhibition can be relieved by adding lactose or isopropyl-β-D-thiogalactopyranoside (IPTG). lac repressor encoded by lacI
   7059..7077    +  promoter       T3 promoter: promoter for bacteriophage T3 RNA polymerase
   7105..7331    +  promoter       RSV promoter: Rous sarcoma virus enhancer/promoter
   7332..7512    +  LTR            5' LTR (truncated): truncated 5' long terminal repeat (LTR) from HIV-1
   7559..7684    +  misc_feature   HIV-1 Ψ: packaging signal of human immunodeficiency virus type 1
   7668..8031    +  CDS            HIV-1 gag (fragment): gag protein from human immunodeficiency virus 1; gag
   8177..8410    +  misc_feature   RRE: The Rev response element (RRE) of HIV-1 allows for Rev-dependent mRNA export from the nucleus to the cytoplasm.
   8787..8887    +  CDS            Rev (fragment): human immunodeficiency virus 1 (HIV-1) Rev protein; rev; enhances nuclear export of unspliced and incompletely spliced viral mRNAs
   8937..5       +  promoter       U6 promoter (fragment) (across the origin): RNA polymerase III promoter for human U6 snRNA
   9111..130     +  enhancer       CMV enhancer (fragment) (across the origin): human cytomegalovirus immediate early enhancer; contains an 18-bp deletion relative to the standard CMV enhancer
>Addgene plasmid #50054 | pLYS5-MCU-Flag | depositor full sequence | sequence record 74794 | MCU  starts at 363 and ends at 1,415bp
TATGCCAAGTACGCCCCCTATTGACGTCAATGACGGTAAATGGCCCGCCTGGCATTATGCCCAGTACATG
ACCTTATGGGACTTTCCTACTTGGCAGTACATCTACGTATTAGTCATCGCTATTACCATGGTGATGCGGT
TTTGGCAGTACATCAATGGGCGTGGATAGCGGTTTGACTCACGGGGATTTCCAAGTCTCCACCCCATTGA
CGTCAATGGGAGTTTGTTTTGGCACCAAAATCAACGGGACTTTCCAAAATGTCGTAACAACTCCGCCCCA
TTGACGCAAATGGGCGGTAGGCGTGTACGGTGGGAGGTCTATATAAGCAGAGCTGGTTTAGTGAACCGTC
AGATCCGCTAGCATGGCGGCCGCCGCAGGTAGATCGCTCCTGCTGCTCCTCTCCTCTCGGGGCGGCGGCG
GCGGGGGCGCCGGCGGCTGCGGGGCGCTGACTGCCGGCTGCTTCCCTGGGCTGGGCGTCAGCCGCCACCG
GCAGCAGCAGCACCACCGGACGGTACACCAGAGGATCGCTTCCTGGCAGAATTTGGGAGCTGTTTATTGC
AGCACTGTTGTGCCCTCTGATGATGTTACAGTGGTTTATCAAAATGGGTTACCTGTGATATCTGTGAGGC
TACCATCCCGGCGTGAACGCTGTCAGTTCACACTCAAGCCTATCTCTGACTCTGTTGGTGTATTTTTACG
ACAACTGCAAGAAGAGGATCGGGGAATTGACAGAGTTGCTATCTATTCACCAGATGGTGTTCGCGTTGCT
GCTTCAACAGGAATAGACCTCCTCCTCCTTGATGACTTTAAGCTGGTCATTAATGACTTAACATACCACG
TACGACCACCAAAAAGAGACCTCTTAAGTCATGAAAATGCAGCAACGCTGAATGATGTAAAGACATTGGT
CCAGCAACTATACACCACACTGTGCATTGAGCAGCACCAGTTAAACAAGGAAAGGGAGCTTATTGAAAGA
CTAGAGGATCTCAAAGAGCAGCTGGCTCCCCTGGAAAAGGTACGAATTGAGATTAGCAGAAAAGCTGAGA
AGAGGACCACTTTGGTGCTATGGGGTGGCCTTGCCTACATGGCCACACAGTTTGGCATTTTGGCCCGGCT
TACCTGGTGGGAATATTCCTGGGACATCATGGAGCCAGTAACATACTTCATCACTTATGGAAGTGCCATG
GCAATGTATGCATATTTTGTAATGACACGCCAGGAATATGTTTATCCAGAAGCCAGAGACAGACAATACT
TACTATTTTTCCATAAAGGAGCCAAAAAGTCACGTTTTGACCTAGAGAAATACAATCAACTCAAGGATGC
AATTGCTCAGGCAGAAATGGACCTTAAGAGACTGAGAGACCCATTACAAGTACATCTGCCTCTCCGACAA
ATTGGTGAAAAAGATTCTAGAGGTGGATCTGGTGGATCTGGTGGATCTATGGATTACAAGGATGACGATG
ACAAGTAAGGTACCGAATTCTCGACCTCGAGACAAATGGCAGTATTCATCCACAATTTTAAAAGAAAAGG
GGGGATTGGGGGGTACAGTGCAGGGGAAAGAATAGTAGACATAATAGCAACAGACATACAAACTAAAGAA
TTACAAAAACAAATTACAAAAATTCAAAATTTTCGGGTTTATTACAGGGACAGCAGAGATCCACTTTGGC
CGCGGCTCGAGGGGGTTGGGGTTGCGCCTTTTCCAAGGCAGCCCTGGGTTTGCGCAGGGACGCGGCTGCT
CTGGGCGTGGTTCCGGGAAACGCAGCGGCGCCGACCCTGGGTCTCGCACATTCTTCACGTCCGTTCGCAG
CGTCACCCGGATCTTCGCCGCTACCCTTGTGGGCCCCCCGGCGACGCTTCCTGCTCCGCCCCTAAGTCGG
GAAGGTTCCTTGCGGTTCGCGGCGTGCCGGACGTGACAAACGGAAGCCGCACGTCTCACTAGTCTCGTGC
AGATGGACAGCACCGCTGAGCAATGGAAGCGGGTAGGCCTTTGGGGCAGCGGCCAATAGCAGCTTTGCTC
CTTCGCTTTCTGGGCTCAGAGGCTGGGAAGGGGTGGGTCCGGGGGCGGGCTCAGGGGCGGGCTCAGGGGC
GGGGCGGGCGCCCGAAGGTCCTCCGGAGGCCCGGCATTCTGCACGCTTCAAAAGCGCACGTCTGCCGCGC
TGTTCTCCTCTTCCTCATCTCCGGGCCTTTCGACCTGCATCCCGCCACCATGAAAAAGCCTGAACTCACC
GCGACGTCTGTCGAGAAGTTTCTGATCGAAAAGTTCGACAGCGTCTCCGACCTGATGCAGCTCTCGGAGG
GCGAAGAATCTCGTGCTTTCAGCTTCGATGTAGGAGGGCGTGGATATGTCCTGCGGGTAAATAGCTGCGC
CGATGGTTTCTACAAAGATCGTTATGTTTATCGGCACTTTGCATCGGCCGCGCTCCCGATTCCGGAAGTG
CTTGACATTGGGGAATTCAGCGAGAGCCTGACCTATTGCATCTCCCGCCGTGCACAGGGTGTCACGTTGC
AAGACCTGCCTGAAACCGAACTGCCCGCTGTTCTGCAGCCGGTCGCGGAGGCCATGGATGCGATCGCTGC
GGCCGATCTTAGCCAGACGAGCGGGTTCGGCCCATTCGGACCGCAAGGAATCGGTCAATACACTACATGG
CGTGATTTCATATGCGCGATTGCTGATCCCCATGTGTATCACTGGCAAACTGTGATGGACGACACCGTCA
GTGCGTCCGTCGCGCAGGCTCTCGATGAGCTGATGCTTTGGGCCGAGGACTGCCCCGAAGTCCGGCACCT
CGTGCACGCGGATTTCGGCTCCAACAATGTCCTGACGGACAATGGCCGCATAACAGCGGTCATTGACTGG
AGCGAGGCGATGTTCGGGGATTCCCAATACGAGGTCGCCAACATCTTCTTCTGGAGGCCGTGGTTGGCTT
GTATGGAGCAGCAGACGCGCTACTTCGAGCGGAGGCATCCGGAGCTTGCAGGATCGCCGCGGCTCCGGGG
CGTATATGCTCCGCATTGGTCTTGACCAACTCTATCAGAGCTTGGTTGACGGCAATTTCGATGATGCAGC
TTGGGCGCAGGGTCGATGCGACGCAATCGTCCGATCCGGAGCCGGGACTGTCGGGCGTACACAAATCGCC
CGCAGAAGCGCGGCCGTCTGGACCGATGGCTGTGTAGAAGTACTCGCCGATAGTGGAAACCGACGCCCCA
GCACTCGTCCGAGGGCAAAGGAATAGAGTAGATGCCGACCGAACAAGAGCTGATTTCGAGAACGCCTCAG
CCAGCAACTCGCGCGAGCCTAGCAAGGCAAATGCGAGAGAACGGCCTTACGCTTGGTGGCACAGTTCTCG
TCCACAGTTCGCTAAGCTCGCTCGGCTGGGTCGCGGGAGGGCCGGTCGCAGTGATTCAGGCCCTTCTGGA
TTGTGTTGGTCCCCAGGGCACGATTGTCATGCCCACGCACTCGGGTGATCTGACTGATCCCGCAGATTGG
AGATCGCCGCCCGTGCCTGCCGATTGGGTGCAGATCCGTCGACCTGCAGCCAAGCTCTTTAAGACCAATG
ACTTACAAGGCAGCTGTAGATCTTAGCCACTTTTTAAAAGAAAAGGGGGGACTGGAAGGGCTAATTCACT
CCCAACGAAGACAAGATCTGCTTTTTGCTTGTACTGGGTCTCTCTGGTTAGACCAGATCTGAGCCTGGGA
GCTCTCTGGCTAACTAGGGAACCCACTGCTTAAGCCTCAATAAAGCTTGCCTTGAGTGCTTCAAGTAGTG
TGTGCCCGTCTGTTGTGTGACTCTGGTAACTAGAGATCCCTCAGACCCTTTTAGTCAGTGTGGAAAATCT
CTAGCAGTAGTAGTTCATGTCATCTTATTATTCAGTATTTATAACTTGCAAAGAAATGAATATCAGAGAG
TGAGAGGAACTTGTTTATTGCAGCTTATAATGGTTACAAATAAAGCAATAGCATCACAAATTTCACAAAT
AAAGCATTTTTTTCACTGCATTCTAGTTGTGGTTTGTCCAAACTCATCAATGTATCTTATCATGTCTGGC
TCTAGCTATCCCGCCCCTAACTCCGCCCATCCCGCCCCTAACTCCGCCCAGTTCCGCCCATTCTCCGCCC
CATGGCTGACTAATTTTTTTTATTTATGCAGAGGCCGAGGCCGCCTCGGCCTCTGAGCTATTCCAGAAGT
AGTGAGGAGGCTTTTTTGGAGGCCTAGGGACGTACCCAATTCGCCCTATAGTGAGTCGTATTACGCGCGC
TCACTGGCCGTCGTTTTACAACGTCGTGACTGGGAAAACCCTGGCGTTACCCAACTTAATCGCCTTGCAG
CACATCCCCCTTTCGCCAGCTGGCGTAATAGCGAAGAGGCCCGCACCGATCGCCCTTCCCAACAGTTGCG
CAGCCTGAATGGCGAATGGG
[124 nt withheld, positions 4431-4554]
C
[91 nt withheld, positions 4556-4646]
A
[49 nt withheld, positions 4648-4696]
CCTTTGACGTTGGAGTCCACGTTCTTT
[37 nt withheld, positions 4724-4760]
ACCCTATCTCGGTCTATTCTTTTGATTTATAAGGGATTTTGCCGATTTCGGCCTATTGGTTAAAAAATGA
GCTGATTTAACAAAAATTTAACGCGAATTTTAACAAAATATTAACGCTTACAATTTAGGTGGCACTTTTC
GGGGAAATGTGCGCGGAACCCCTATTTGTTTATTTTTCTAAATACATTCAAATATGTATCCGCTCATGAG
ACAATAACCCTGATAAATGCTTCAATAATATTGAAAAAGGAAGAGTATGAGTATTCAACATTTCCGTGTC
GCCCTTATTCCCTTTTTTGCGGCATTTTGCCTTCCTGTTTTTGCTCACCCAGAAACGCTGGTGAAAGTAA
AAGATGCTGAAGATCAGTTGGGTGCACGAGTGGGTTACATCGAACTGGATCTCAACAGCGGTAAGATCCT
TGAGAGTTTTCGCCCCGAAGAACGTTTTCCAATGATGAGCACTTTTAAAGTTCTGCTATGTGGCGCGGTA
TTATCCCGTATTGACGCCGGGCAAGAGCAACTCGGTCGCCGCATACACTATTCTCAGAATGACTTGGTTG
AGTACTCACCAGTCACAGAAAAGCATCTTACGGATGGCATGACAGTAAGAGAATTATGCAGTGCTGCCAT
AACCATGAGTGATAACACTGCGGCCAACTTACTTCTGACAACGATCGGAGGACCGAAGGAGCTAACCGCT
TTTTTGCACAACATGGGGGATCATGTAACTCGCCTTGATCGTTGGGAACCGGAGCTGAATGAAGCCATAC
CAAACGACGAGCGTGACACCACGATGCCTGTAGCAATGGCAACAACGTTGCGCAAACTATTAACTGGCGA
ACTACTTACTCTAGCTTCCCGGCAACAATTAATAGACTGGATGGAGGCGGATAAAGTTGCAGGACCACTT
CTGCGCTCGGCCCTTCCGGCTGGCTGGTTTATTGCTGATAAATCTGGAGCCGGTGAGCGTGGGTCTCGCG
GTATCATTGCAGCACTGGGGCCAGATGGTAAGCCCTCCCGTATCGTAGTTATCTACACGACGGGGAGTCA
GGCAACTATGGATGAACGAAATAGACAGATCGCTGAGATAGGTGCCTCACTGATTAAGCATTGGTAACTG
TCAGACCAAGTTTACTCATATATACTTTAGATTGATTTAAAACTTCATTTTTAATTTAAAAGGATCTAGG
TGAAGATCCTTTTTGATAATCTCATGACCAAAATCCCTTAACGTGAGTTTTCGTTCCACTGAGCGTCAGA
CCCCGTAGAAAAGATCAAAGGATCTTCTTGAGATCCTTTTTTTCTGCGCGTAATCTGCTGCTTGCAAACA
AAAAAACCACCGCTACCAGCGGTGGTTTGTTTGCCGGATCAAGAGCTACCAACTCTTTTTCCGAAGGTAA
CTGGCTTCAGCAGAGCGCAGATACCAAATACTGTTCTTCTAGTGTAGCCGTAGTTAGGCCACCACTTCAA
GAACTCTGTAGCACCGCCTACATACCTCGCTCTGCTAATCCTGTTACCAGTGGCTGCTGCCAGTGGCGAT
AAGTCGTGTCTTACCGGGTTGGACTCAAGACGATAGTTACCGGATAAGGCGCAGCGGTCGGGCTGAACGG
GGGGTTCGTGCACACAGCCCAGCTTGGAGCGAACGACCTACACCGAACTGAGATACCTACAGCGTGAGCT
ATGAGAAAGCGCCACGCTTCCCGAAGGGAGAAAGGCGGACAGGTATCCGGTAAGCGGCAGGGTCGGAACA
GGAGAGCGCACGAGGGAGCTTCCAGGGGGAAACGCCTGGTATCTTTATAGTCCTGTCGGGTTTCGCCACC
TCTGACTTGAGCGTCGATTTTTGTGATGCTCGTCAGGGGGGCGGAGCCTATGGAAAAACGCCAGCAACGC
GGCCTTTTTACGGTTCCTGGCCTTTTGCTGGCCTTTTGCTCACATGTTCTTTCCTGCGTTATCCCCTGAT
TCTGTGGATAACCGTATTACCGCCTTTGAGTGAGCTGATACCGCTCGCCGCAGCCGAACGACCGAGCGCA
GCGAGTCAGTGAGCGAGGAAGCGGAAGAGCGCCCAATACGCAAACCGCCTCTCCCCGCGCGTTGGCCGAT
TCATTAATGCAGCTGGCACGACAGGTTTCCCGACTGGAAAGCGGGCAGTGAGCGCAACGCAATTAATGTG
AGTTAGCTCACTCATTAGGCACCCCAGGCTTTACACTTTATGCTTCCGGCTCGTATGTTGTGTGGAATTG
TGAGCGGATAACAATTTCACACAGGAAACAGCTATGACCATGATTACGCCAAGCGCGCAATTAACCCTCA
CTAAAGGGAACAAAAGCTGGAGCTGCAAGCTTAATGTAGTCTTATGCAATACTCTTGTAGTCTTGCAACA
TGGTAACGATGAGTTAGCAACATGCCTTACAAGGAGAGAAAAAGCACCGTGCATGCCGATTGGTGGAAGT
AAGGTGGTACGATCGTGCCTTATTAGGAAGGCAACAGACGGGTCTGACATGGATTGGACGAACCACTGAA
TTGCCGCATTGCAGAGATATTGTATTTAAGTGCCTAGCTCGATACATAAACGGGTCTCTCTGGTTAGACC
AGATCTGAGCCTGGGAGCTCTCTGGCTAACTAGGGAACCCACTGCTTAAGCCTCAATAAAGCTTGCCTTG
AGTGCTTCAAGTAGTGTGTGCCCGTCTGTTGTGTGACTCTGGTAACTAGAGATCCCTCAGACCCTTTTAG
TCAGTGTGGAAAATCTCTAGCAGTGGCGCCCGAACAGGGACTTGAAAGCGAAAGGGAAACCAGAGGAGCT
CTCTCGACGCAGGACTCGGCTTGCTGAAGCGCGCACGGCAAGAGGCGAGGGGCGGCGACTGGTGAGTACG
CCAAAAATTTTGACTAGCGGAGGCTAGAAGGAGAGAGATGGGTGCGAGAGCGTCAGTATTAAGCGGGGGA
GAATTAGATCGCGATGGGAAAAAATTCGGTTAAGGCCAGGGGGAAAGAAAAAATATAAATTAAAACATAT
AGTATGGGCAAGCAGGGAGCTAGAACGATTCGCAGTTAATCCTGGCCTGTTAGAAACATCAGAAGGCTGT
AGACAAATACTGGGACAGCTACAACCATCCCTTCAGACAGGATCAGAAGAACTTAGATCATTATATAATA
CAGTAGCAACCCTCTATTGTGTGCATCAAAGGATAGAGATAAAAGACACCAAGGAAGCTTTAGACAAGAT
AGAGGAAGAGCAAAACAAAAGTAAGACCACCGCACAGCAAGCGGCCGCTGATCTTCAGACCTGGAGGAGG
AGATATGAGGGACAATTGGAGAAGTGAATTATATAAATATAAAGTAGTAAAAATTGAACCATTAGGAGTA
GCACCCACCAAGGCAAAGAGAAGAGTGGTGCAGAGAGAAAAAAGAGCAGTGGGAATAGGAGCTTTGTTCC
TTGGGTTCTTGGGAGCAGCAGGAAGCACTATGGGCGCAGCGTCAATGACGCTGACGGTACAGGCCAGACA
ATTATTGTCTGGTATAGTGCAGCAGCAGAACAATTTGCTGAGGGCTATTGAGGCGCAACAGCATCTGTTG
CAACTCACAGTCTGGGGCATCAAGCAGCTCCAGGCAAGAATCCTGGCTGTGGAAAGATACCTAAAGGATC
AACAGCTCCTGGGGATTTGGGGTTGCTCTGGAAAACTCATTTGCACCACTGCTGTGCCTTGGAATGCTAG
TTGGAGTAATAAATCTCTGGAACAGATTTGGAATCACACGACCTGGATGGAGTGGGACAGAGAAATTAAC
AATTACACAAGCTTAATACACTCCTTAATTGAAGAATCGCAAAACCAGCAAGAAAAGAATGAACAAGAAT
TATTGGAATTAGATAAATGGGCAAGTTTGTGGAATTGGTTTAACATAACAAATTGGCTGTGGTATATAAA
ATTATTCATAATGATAGTAGGAGGCTTGGTAGGTTTAAGAATAGTTTTTGCTGTACTTTCTATAGTGAAT
AGAGTTAGGCAGGGATATTCACCATTATCGTTTCAGACCCACCTCCCAACCCCGAGGGGACCCGACAGGC
CCGAAGGAATAGAAGAAGAAGGTGGAGAGAGAGACAGAGACAGATCCATTCGATTAGTGAACGGATCTCG
ACGGTATCGATCACGAGACTAGCCTCGAGCGGCCGCCCCCTTCACCGAGGGCCTATTTCCCATGATTCCT
TCATATTTGCATATACGATACAAGGCTGTTAGAGAGATAATTGGAATTAATTTGACTGTAAACACAAAGA
TATTAGTACAAAATACGTGACGTAGAAAGTAATAATTTCTTGGGTAGTTTGCAGTTTTAAAATTATGTTT
TAAAATGGACTATCA
