>Addgene plasmid #50054 | pLYS5-MCU-Flag | addgene partial sequence | sequence record 83158 | CMV-F 5'-CGCAAATGGGCGGTAGGCGTG-3'
CTATATAAGCAGAGCTGGTTTAGTGAACCGTCAGATCCGCTAGCATGGCGGCCGCCGCAGGTAGATCGCT
CCTGCTGCTCCTCTCCTCTCGGGGCGGCGGCGGCGGGGGCGCCGGCGGCTGCGGGGCGCTGACTGCCGGC
TGCTTCCCTGGGCTGGGCGTCAGCCGCCACCGGCAGCAGCAGCACCACCGGACGGTACACCAGAGGATCG
CTTCCTGGCAGAATTTGGGAGCTGTTTATTGCAGCACTGTTGTGCCCTCTGATGATGTTACAGTGGTTTA
TCAAAATGGGTTACCTGTGATATCTGTGAGGCTACCATCCCGGCGTGAACGCTGTCAGTTCACACTCAAG
CCTATCTCTGACTCTGTTGGTGTATTTTTACGACAACTGCAAGAAGAGGATCGGGGAATTGACAGAGTTG
CTATCTATTCACCAGATGGTGTTCGCGTTGCTGCTTCAACAGGAATAGACCTCCTCCTCCTTGATGACTT
TAAGCTGGTCATTAATGACTTAACATACCACGTACGACCACCAAAAAGAGACCTCTTAAGTCATGAAAAT
GCAGCAACGCTGAATGATGTAAAGACATTGGTCCAGCAACTATACACCACACTGTGCATTGAGCAGCACC
AGTTAAACAAGGAAAGGGAGCTTATTGAAAGACTAGAGGATCTCAAAGAGCAGCTGGCTCCCCTGGAAAA
GGTACGAATTGAGATTAGCAGAAAAGCTGAGAAGAGGACCACTTTGGTGCTATGGGGTGGCCTTGCCTAC
ATGGCCACACAGTTTGGCATTTTGGCCCGGCTTACCTGGTGGGAATATTCCTGGGACATCATGGAGCCAG
TAACATACTTCATCACTTATGGAAGTGCCATGGCAATGTATGCATATTTTGTAATGACACGCCAGGAATA
TGTTTATCCAGAAGCCAGAGACAGACAATACTTACTATTTTTCCATAAAGGAGCCAAAAAGTCACGTTTT
GACCTAGAGAAATACAATCAACTCAAGGATGCAATTGCTCAGGCAGAAATGGACCTTAAGAGACTGAGAG
ACCCATTA
