>Addgene plasmid #50054 | pLYS5-MCU-Flag | addgene partial sequence | sequence record 83159 | hGata4-rev 5'-ATTGTGGATGAATACTGCC-3'
CGAGAATTCGGTACCTTACTTGTCATCGTCATCCTTGTAATCCATAGATCCACCAGATCCACCAGATCCA
CCTCTAGAATCTTTTTCACCAATTTGTCGGAGAGGCAGATGTACTTGTAATGGGTCTCTCAGTCTCTTAA
GGTCCATTTCTGCCTGAGCAATTGCATCCTTGAGTTGATTGTATTTCTCTAGGTCAAAACGTGACTTTTT
GGCTCCTTTATGGAAAAATAGTAAGTATTGTCTGTCTCTGGCTTCTGGATAAACATATTCCTGGCGTGTC
ATTACAAAATATGCATACATTGCCATGGCACTTCCATAAGTGATGAAGTATGTTACTGGCTCCATGATGT
CCCAGGAATATTCCCACCAGGTAAGCCGGGCCAAAATGCCAAACTGTGTGGCCATGTAGGCAAGGCCACC
CCATAGCACCAAAGTGGTCCTCTTCTCAGCTTTTCTGCTAATCTCAATTCGTACCTTTTCCAGGGGAGCC
AGCTGCTCTTTGAGATCCTCTAGTCTTTCAATAAGCTCCCTTTCCTTGTTTAACTGGTGCTGCTCAATGC
ACAGTGTGGTGTATAGTTGCTGGACCAATGTCTTTACATCATTCAGCGTTGCTGCATTTTCATGACTTAA
GAGGTCTCTTTTTGGTGGTCGTACGTGGTATGTTAAGTCATTAATGACCAGCTTAAAGTCATCAAGGAGG
AGGAGGTCTATTCCTGTTGAAGCAGCAACGCGAACACCATCTGGTGAATAGATAGCAACTCTGTCAATTC
CCCGATCCTCTTCTTGCAGTTGTCGTAAAAATACACCAACAGAGTCAGAGATAGGCTTGAGTGTGAACTG
ACAGCGTTCACGCCGGGATGGTAGCCTCACAGATATCACAGGTAACCCATTTTGATAAACCACTGTAACA
TCATCAGAGGGCACAACAGTGCTGCAATAAACAGCTCCCAAATTCTGCCAGGAAGCGATCCTCTGGTGTA
CCGTCCGGTGGTGCTGCT
